>Addgene plasmid #218113 | MET-HYGRO | addgene full sequence | sequence record 431067 | Addgene NGS Result
ATTCCGGAAGTGCTTGACATTGGGGAATTTAGCGAGAGCCTGACCTATTGCATCTCCCGCCGTGCACAGG
GTGTCACGTTGCAAGACCTGCCTGAAACCGAACTGCCCGCTGTTCTGCAACCGGTCGCGGAGGCCATGGA
TGCGATCGCTGCGGCCGATCTTAGCCAGACGAGCGGGTTCGGCCCATTCGGACCGCAAGGAATCGGTCAA
TACACTACATGGCGTGATTTCATATGCGCGATTGCTGATCCCCATGTGTATCACTGGCAAACTGTGATGG
ACGACACCGTCAGTGCGTCCGTCGCGCAGGCTCTCGATGAGCTGATGCTTTGGGCCGAGGACTGCCCCGA
AGTCCGGCACCTCGTGCACGCGGATTTCGGCTCCAACAATGTCCTGACGGACAATGGCCGCATAACAGCG
GTCATTGACTGGAGCGAGGCGATGTTCGGGGATTCCCAATACGAGGTCGCCAACATCTTCTTCTGGAGGC
CGTGGTTGGCTTGTATGGAGCAGCAGACGCGCTACTTCGAGCGGAGGCATCCGGAGCTTGCAGGATCGCC
GCGGCTCCGGGCGTATATGCTCCGCATTGGTCTTGACCAACTCTATCAGAGCTTGGTTGACGGCAATTTC
GATGATGCAGCTTGGGCGCGGGGTCGATGCGACGCAATCGTCCGATCCGGAGCCGGGACTGTCGGGCGTA
CACAAATCGCCCGCAGAAGCGCGGCCGTCTGGACCGATGGCTGTGTAGAAGTACTCGCCGATAGTGGAAA
CCGACGCCCCAGCACTCGTCCGAGGGCAAAGGAATAAAGTAACTGACAATAAAAAGATTCTTGTTTTCAA
GAACTTGTCATTTGTATAGTTTTTTTATATTGTAGTTGTTCTATTTTAATCAAATGTTAGCGTGATTTAT
ATTTTTTTTCGCCTCGACATCATCTGCCCAGATGCGAAGTTAAGTGCGCAGAAAGTAATATCATGCGTCA
ATCGTATGTGAATGCTGGTCGCTATACTGGAGTATGTTGGTGATGCCAAGACCTTAGTCATTGCTCCATA
CTTCACTACCCACAAACAATTAAATGACAAAGAAAAGTTGGCATCTGGTGTTACCAAGGACTTAATTCGT
GTCTCTGTTGGTATCGAATTTATTGATGACATTATTGCAGACTTCCAGCAATCTTTTGAAACTGTTTTCG
CTGGCCAAAAACCATGAGTGTGCGTAATGAGTTGTAAAATTATGTATAAACCTACTTTCTCTCACAAGTA
CTATACTTTTATAAAACGAACTTTATTGAAATGAATATCCTTTTTTTCCCTTGTTACATGTCGTGACTCG
TACTTTGAACCTAAATTGTTCTAACATCAAAGAACAGTGTTAATTCGCAGTCGAGAAGAAAAATATGGTG
AACAAGACTCATCTACTTCATGAGACTACTTTACGCCTCCTATAAAGCTGTCACACTGGATAAATTTATT
GTAGGACCAAGTTACAATAGAGGATGATGGAGGTTTCTTTACAATAAAGAAGCACATGTGTGTTAACGTT
TTTAGTATTTGCTTGTTATGTAAATCAGGAAAACTTCGCGGGATTTGGTTGGATGCTACTTTCCATCCGA
GCGGCCGCGTGTTACAACCAATTAACCAATTCTGATTAGAAAAACTCATCGAGCATCAAATGAAACTGCA
ATTTATTCATATCAGGATTATCAATACCATATTTTTGAAAAAGCCGTTTCTGTAATGAAGGAGAAAACTC
ACCGAGGCAGTTCCATAGGATGGCAAGATCCTGGTATCGGTCTGCGATTCCGACTCGTCCAACATCAATA
CAACCTATTAATTTCCCCTCGTCAAAAATAAGGTTATCAAGTGAGAAATCACCATGAGTGACGACTGAAT
CCGGTGAGAATGGCAAAAGCTTATGCATTTCTTTCCAGACTTGTTCAACAGGCCAGCCATTACGCTCGTC
ATCAAAATCACTCGCATCAACCAAACCGTTATTCATTCGTGATTGCGCCTGAGCGAGGCGAAATACGCGA
TCGCTGTTAAAAGGACAATTACAAACAGGAATCGAATGCAACCGGCGCAGGAACACTGCCAGCGCATCAA
CAATATTTTCACCTGAATCAGGATATTCTTCTAATACCTGGAATGCTGTTTTCCCGGGGATCGCAGTGGT
GAGTAACCATGCATCATCAGGAGTACGGATAAAATGCTTGATGGTCGGAAGAGGCATAAATTCCGTCAGC
CAGTTTAGTCTGACCATCTCATCTGTAACATCATTGGCAACGCTACCTTTGCCATGTTTCAGAAACAACT
CTGGCGCATCGGGCTTCCCATACAATCGATAGATTGTCGCACCTGATTGCCCGACATTATCGCGAGCCCA
TTTATACCCATATAAATCAGCATCCATGTTGGAATTTAATCGCGGCCTGGAGCAAGACGTTTCCCGTTGA
ATATGGCTCATAACACCCCTTGTATTACTGTTTATGTAAGCAGACAGTTTTATTGTTCATGATGATATAT
TTTTATCTTGTGCAATGTAACATCAGAGATTTTGAGACACAACGTGGCTTTGTTGAATAAATCGAACTTT
TGCTGAGTTGAAGGATCAGTCATGACCAAAATCCCTTAACGTGAGTTTTCGTTCCACTGAGCGTCAGACC
CCGTAGAAAAGATCAAAGGATCTTCTTGAGATCCTTTTTTTCTGCGCGTAATCTGCTGCTTGCAAACAAA
AAAACCACCGCTACCAGCGGTGGTTTGTTTGCCGGATCAAGAGCTACCAACTCTTTTTCCGAAGGTAACT
GGCTTCAGCAGAGCGCAGATACCAAATACTGTTCTTCTAGTGTAGCCGTAGTTAGGCCACCACTTCAAGA
ACTCTGTAGCACCGCCTACATACCTCGCTCTGCTAATCCTGTTACCAGTGGCTGCTGCCAGTGGCGATAA
GTCGTGTCTTACCGGGTTGGACTCAAGACGATAGTTACCGGATAAGGCGCAGCGGTCGGGCTGAACGGGG
GGTTCGTGCACACAGCCCAGCTTGGAGCGAACGACCTACACCGAACTGAGATACCTACAGCGTGAGCTAT
GAGAAAGCGCCACGCTTCCCGAAGGGAGAAAGGCGGACAGGTATCCGGTAAGCGGCAGGGTCGGAACAGG
AGAGCGCACGAGGGAGCTTCCAGGGGGAAACGCCTGGTATCTTTATAGTCCTGTCGGGTTTCGCCACCTC
TGACTTGAGCGTCGATTTTTGTGATGCTCGTCAGGGGGGCGGAGCCTATGGAAAAACGCCAGCAACGCGG
CCTTTTTACGGTTCCTGGCCTTTTGCTGGCCTTTTGCTCACATGTTCTTTCCTGCGTTATCCCCTGATTC
TGTGGATAACCGTGCGGCCGCCAATTCGAGGATTTAGGAATCCATAAAAGGGAATCTGCAATTCTACACA
ATTCTATAAATATTATTATCATCATTTTATATGTTAATATTCATTGATCCTATTACATTATCAATCCTTG
CGTTTCAGCTTCCACTAATTTAGATGACTATTTCTCATCATTTGCGTCATCTTCTAACACCGTATATGAT
AATATACTAGTAACGTAAATACTAGTTAGTAGATGATAGTTGATTTTTATTCCAACAAGATGACTATTTC
TCATCATTTGCGTCATCTTCTAACACCGTATATGATAATATACTAGTAACGTAAATACTAGTTAGTAGAT
GATAGTTGATTTTTATTCCAACACTAAGAAATAATTTCGCCATTTCTTGAATGTATTTAAAGATATTTAA
TGCTATAATAGACATTTAAATCCAATTCTTCCAACATACAATGGGAGTTTGGCCGAGTGGTTTAAGGCGT
CAGATTTAGGTGGATTTAACCTCTAAAATCTCTGATATCTTCGGATGCAAGGGTTCGAATCCCTTAGCTC
TCATTATTTTTTGCTTTTTCTCTTGAGGTCACATGATCGCAAAATGGCAAATGGCACGTGAAGCTGTCGA
TATTGGGGAACTGTGGTGGTTGGCAAATGACTAATTAAGTTAGTCAAGGCGCCATCCTCATGAAAACTGT
GTAACATAATAACCGAAGTGTCGAAAAGGTGGCACCTTGTCCAATTGAACACGCTCGATGAAAAAAATAA
GATATATATAAGGTTAAGTAAAGCGTCTGTTAGAAAGGAAGTTTTTCCTTTTTCTTGCTCTCTTGTCTTT
TCATCTACTATTTCCTTCGTGTAATACAGGGTCGTCAGATACATAGATACAATTCTATTACCCCCATCCA
CCCTGAATTCGCATCTAGATGGTAGAGCCACAAACAGCCGGTACAAGCAACGATCTCCAGGACCATCTGA
ATCATGCGCGGATGACACGAACTCACGACGGCGATCACAGACATTAACCCACAGTACAGACACTGCGACA
ACGTGGCAATTCGTCGCAATACCTTCTCACTGAACTGGCCGATAATTGCAGACGAACGTGAGACCGAAAG
TGAAACGTGATTTCATGCGTCATTTTGAACATTTTGTAAATCTTATTTAATAATGTGTGCGGCAATTCAC
ATTTAATTTATGAATGTTTTCTTAACATCGCGGCAACTCAAGAAACGGCAGGTTCGGATCTTAGCTACTA
GAGAAAGAGGAGAAATACTAGATGCGTAAAGGCGAAGAGCTGTTCACTGGTGTCGTCCCTATTCTGGTGG
AACTGGATGGTGATGTCAACGGTCATAAGTTTTCCGTGCGTGGCGAGGGTGAAGGTGACGCAACTAATGG
TAAACTGACGCTGAAGTTCATCTGTGCTACTGGTAAACTGCCGGTTCCTTGGCCGACTCTGGTAACGACG
CTGACTTATGGTGTTCAGTGCTTTGCTCGTTATCCGGACCATATGAAGCAGCATGACTTCTTCAAGTCCG
CCATGCCGGAAGGCTATGTGCAGGAACGCACGATTTCCTTTAAGGATGACGGCACGTACAAAACGCGTGC
GGAAGTGAAATTTGAAGGCGATACCCTGGTAAACCGCATTGAGCTGAAAGGCATTGACTTTAAAGAGGAC
GGCAATATCCTGGGCCATAAGCTGGAATACAATTTTAACAGCCACAATGTTTACATCACCGCCGATAAAC
AAAAAAATGGCATTAAAGCGAATTTTAAAATTCGCCACAACGTGGAGGATGGCAGCGTGCAGCTGGCTGA
TCACTACCAGCAAAACACTCCAATCGGTGATGGTCCTGTTCTGCTGCCAGACAATCACTATCTGAGCACG
CAAAGCGTTCTGTCTAAAGATCCGAACGAGAAACGCGATCATATGGTTCTGCTGGAGTTCGTAACCGCAG
CGGGCATCACGCATGGTATGGATGAACTGTACAAATGACCAGGCATCAAATAAAACGAAAGGCTCAGTCG
AAAGACTGGGCCTTTCGTTTTATCTGTTGTTTGTCGGTGAACGCTCTCTACTAGAGTCACACTGGCTCAC
CTTCGGGTGGGCCTTTCTGCGTTTATAGGTCTCAGCTGAGCATGATACGGAAATCTGCTCGTCAGTGGTG
CTCACACTGACGAATCATGTACAGATCATACCGATGACTGCCTGGCGACTCACAACTAAGCAAGACAGCC
GGAACCAGCGCCGGCGAACACCACTGCATATATGGCATATCACAACAGTCCAACTAGTGCACTGCAGTAC
AGTTTAGCTTGCCTCGTCCCCGCCGGGTCACCCGGCCAGCGACATGGAGGCCCAGAATACCCTCCTTGAC
AGTCTTGACGTGCGCAGCTCAGGGGCATGATGTGACTGTCGCCCGTACATTTAGCCCATACATCCCCATG
TATAATCATTTGCATCCATACATTTTGATGGCCGCACGGCGCGAAGCAAAAATTACGGCTCCTCGCTCCA
GACCTGCGAGCAGGGAAACGCTCCCCTCACAGACGCGTTGAATTGTCCCCACGCCGCGCCCCTGTAGAGA
AATATAAAAGGTTAGGATTTGCCACTGAGGTTCTTCTTTCATATACTTCCTTTTAAAATCTTGCTAGGAT
ACAGTTCTCACATCACATCCGAACATAAACAAAAATGGGTAAAAAGCCTGAACTCACCGCGACGTCTGTC
GAGAAGTTTCTGATCGAAAAGTTCGACAGCGTGTCCGACCTGATGCAGCTCTCGGAGGGCGAAGAATCTC
GTGCTTTCAGCTTCGATGTAGGAGGGCGTGGATATGTCCTGCGGGTAAATAGCTGCGCCGATGGTTTCTA
CAAAGATCGTTATGTTTATCGGCACTTTGCATCGGCCGCGCTCCCG
Features (pLannotate 1.2.2; 12 found; start..end, strand, type, name):
    812..1009    +  terminator     TEF terminator: Ashbya gossypii TEF terminator
   1014..1207    +  CDS            MET17 (fragment): O-acetylserine and O-acetylhomoserine sulfhydrylase, required for sulfur amino acid synthesis; S. cerevisiae MET17 MET15; MET25
   1646..2461    -  CDS            KanR: aminoglycoside phosphotransferase; aph(3')-Ia; confers resistance to kanamycin in bacteria or G418 (Geneticin®) in eukaryotes
   2686..3274    +  rep_origin     ori: high-copy-number ColE1/pMB1/pBR322/pUC origin of replication
   3431..3577    +  CDS            YE11_YEAST (fragment): Experimental evidence at transcript level: Swiss-Prot protein existence level 2. From Saccharomyces cerevisiae (strain ATCC 204508 / S288c) (Baker's yeast).
   3629..3691    +  CDS            YD34A_YEAST (fragment): Protein predicted: Swiss-Prot protein existence level 4. From Saccharomyces cerevisiae (strain ATCC 204508 / S288c) (Baker's yeast).
   3822..3922    +  ncRNA          tRNA: Accession: RF00005 - tRNA
   3924..4270    +  promoter       MET17 promoter: S. cerevisiae MET17; expression is repressed by methionine; MET15; MET25
   4642..5355    +  CDS            superfolder GFP: GFP variant that folds robustly even when fused to poorly folded proteins (Pédelacq et al., 2006)
   5367..5438    +  terminator     rrnB T1 terminator: transcription terminator T1 from the E. coli rrnB gene
   5454..5481    +  terminator     T7Te terminator: phage T7 early transcription terminator
   5711..1009    +  gene           hphMX6 (across the origin): yeast selectable marker conferring hygromycin resistance
