[The description below was written by a language model from this plasmid's Addgene catalogue record and pLannotate feature annotations shown in this document.]
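Description:
MET-HYGRO is an empty integration backbone for Saccharomyces cerevisiae, built for Golden Gate assembly and designed to place cloned cassettes at the chromosomal MET15 (MET17/MET25) locus. The backbone is described as self-made. In E. coli it is propagated through a high-copy ColE1/pUC-type origin and selected with kanamycin via an aph(3')-Ia KanR gene. No yeast replication origin is annotated, consistent with a plasmid that must integrate into the genome to be maintained. Yeast transformants are selected with hygromycin through an hphMX6 marker, which spans the numbering origin of the circular sequence and ends in the Ashbya gossypii TEF terminator.

The targeting sequences appear as two blocks of yeast genomic DNA. One contains the MET17 promoter region together with an adjacent tRNA and small fragments matching predicted yeast open reading frames. The other is a short fragment of the MET17 coding sequence, lying just downstream of the hygromycin marker. These presumably serve as the upstream and downstream homology arms. They flank the cloning site and hphMX6, while the KanR gene and bacterial origin lie outside them. The record does not state how the plasmid is linearised for integration.

Between the arms sits a superfolder GFP drop-out cassette followed by the bacterial rrnB T1 and T7Te terminators. The promoter driving sfGFP is not annotated. In this kind of design, a successful Golden Gate reaction replaces the GFP cassette with the insert of interest, so correct E. coli colonies can be recognised by loss of green fluorescence. The associated publication concerns modular, integrative activity reporters for biochemical studies in the yeast endoplasmic reticulum, which indicates use in building stably integrated expression or reporter cassettes.
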