Addgene plasmid #218113: MET-HYGRO
Purpose: (Empty Backbone) Integration backbone for the MET15 integration site of S. cerevisiae. Includes a HygromycinR gene and a sfGFP drop-out.
Depositing lab: Carl Denard. Depositing organization: University of Florida. Publication: Modular and integrative activity reporters enhance biochemical studies in the yeast ER. Martinusen SG, Slaton EW, Nelson SE, Pulgar MA, Besu JT, Simas CF, Denard CA. Protein Eng Des Sel. 2024 Jan 29;37:gzae008. doi: 10.1093/protein/gzae008. PubMed 38696722.
Backbone
  Vector backbone: self-made
  Backbone manufacturer: Samantha Martinusen
  Vector type: Bacterial Expression, Yeast Expression
  Selectable markers: Hygromycin
Growth in bacteria
  Bacterial resistance: Kanamycin, 50 μg/mL
  Growth temperature: 37°C
  Growth strain: DH5alpha
  Copy number: Unknown
Gene/Insert
  Cloning method: Golden Gate
Terms and licenses: Academic/Nonprofit Terms; Industry Terms: Not Available to Industry
Depositor comments: Please visit https://www.biorxiv.org/content/10.1101/2023.07.12.548713v1 for bioRxiv preprint.
How to cite: MET-HYGRO was a gift from Carl Denard (Addgene plasmid # 218113 ; http://n2t.net/addgene:218113 ; RRID:Addgene_218113)
